Addgene plasmid #147674: pAc5.1B-lambdaN-HA-DmPAN3-L676EG683EH739EK746ED748K_U
Purpose: Insect Expression of DmPAN3-L676EG683EH739EK746ED748K
Depositing lab: Elisa Izaurralde. Depositing organization: Max Planck Institute for Developmental Biology. Publication: Structure of the PAN3 pseudokinase reveals the basis for interactions with the PAN2 deadenylase and the GW182 proteins. Christie M, Boland A, Huntzinger E, Weichenrieder O, Izaurralde E. Mol Cell. 2013 Aug 8;51(3):360-73. doi: 10.1016/j.molcel.2013.07.011. PubMed 23932717.
Backbone
  Vector backbone: Unknown
  Vector type: Insect Expression
Growth in bacteria
  Bacterial resistance: Ampicillin, 100 μg/mL
  Growth temperature: 37°C
  Growth strain: DH5alpha
  Copy number: Low Copy
Gene/Insert
  Gene/Insert name: DmPAN3-L676EG683EH739EK746ED748K
  Species: D. melanogaster (fly)
  Entrez Gene: CG11486 (a.k.a. Dmel_CG11486, Dmel\CG11486, PAN3)
  Cloning method: Unknown
Terms and licenses: Academic/Nonprofit Terms; Industry Terms: Not Available to Industry
Depositor comments: ORF extracted from the NCBI: LD14901 Plasmids from this collection were made available to the research community and donated after the lab closed. Please note that the sequence provided by the depositing laboratory may be theoretical/predicted or based on Sanger sequencing results. There may be discrepancies between sequencing results obtained by Addgene and the depositor sequence. If an Addgene verified sequence is not available, please contact before placing your order to request that our lab fully sequence the plasmid.
How to cite: pAc5.1B-lambdaN-HA-DmPAN3-L676EG683EH739EK746ED748K_U was a gift from Elisa Izaurralde (Addgene plasmid # 147674 ; http://n2t.net/addgene:147674 ; RRID:Addgene_147674)
