[The description below was written by a language model from this plasmid's Addgene catalogue record and pLannotate feature annotations shown in this document.]
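Description:
pAc5.1B-lambdaN-HA-DmPAN3-L676EG683EH739EK746ED748K_U is an insect-cell expression plasmid of 7,846 nt that produces a mutant form of the Drosophila melanogaster PAN3 protein (CG11486). The catalogue lists the backbone as unknown, although the name and the annotated parts point to a pAc5.1B-type vector. It is maintained in E. coli through a ColE1/pUC-family origin and selected with ampicillin via the bla gene and its own promoter. The catalogue records it as low copy even though the origin is annotated as a high-copy type. Short fragments annotated as a tetracycline-resistance gene and SV40 large T antigen appear to be non-functional backbone remnants.

Expression is driven by the constitutive Drosophila actin 5C promoter, followed by a single fusion reading frame: a short fragment of the bacteriophage lambda N protein, an HA epitope (annotated as a partial match to a 3xHA element), and the PAN3 coding sequence. An SV40 polyadenylation signal lies downstream. A V5 tag sequence sits after the PAN3 ORF, but the record does not show whether it is translated in frame or lies beyond a stop codon. PAN3 is the regulatory subunit of the PAN2–PAN3 deadenylase complex, which shortens mRNA poly(A) tails in general and miRNA-mediated turnover. The insert carries five substitutions (L676E, G683E, H739E, K746E, D748K).

The lambda N peptide is the standard handle for tethering a protein to reporter mRNAs bearing BoxB hairpins, so the construct suits tethering assays, and the HA tag allows detection or immunoprecipitation. The associated study concerns the PAN3 pseudokinase structure and its interactions with PAN2 and GW182 proteins. The record does not state which interaction these mutations are meant to disrupt.
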