Features (pLannotate 1.2.2; 11 found; start..end, strand, type, name):
     56..2568    +  promoter       Ac5 promoter: Drosophila melanogaster actin 5C promoter
   2588..2653    +  CDS            N (fragment): REGN_LAMBD - Experimental evidence at protein level: Swiss-Prot protein existence level 1. Plays a role as a transcriptional antitermination factor that allows the virus to initiate its lytic phase. Activates expression of the delayed viral early genes by modifying host RNA polymerase (RNAP) into a form that is resistant to termination signals. This antitermination function requires the host NusA protein which serves to stabilize the interaction between antitermination protein N and host RNA polymerase. From Escherichia phage lambda (Bacteriophage lambda).
   2678..2704    +  CDS            3xHA (fragment): three tandem HA epitope tags
   2723..5092    +  CDS            PAN3: PAN3_DROME - Experimental evidence at protein level: Swiss-Prot protein existence level 1. Regulatory subunit of the poly(A)-nuclease (PAN) deadenylation complex, one of two cytoplasmic mRNA deadenylases involved in general and miRNA-mediated mRNA turnover. PAN specifically shortens poly(A) tails of RNA and the activity is stimulated by poly(A)-binding protein (PABP). PAN deadenylation is followed by rapid degradation of the shortened mRNA tails by the CCR4-NOT complex. Deadenylated mRNAs are then degraded by two alternative mechanisms, namely exosome-mediated 3'-5' exonucleolytic degradation,
   5131..5172    +  CDS            V5 tag: epitope tag from simian virus 5
   5272..5406    -  polyA_signal   SV40 poly(A) signal: SV40 polyadenylation signal
   5429..5513    -  CDS            large T antigen (fragment): large T antigen from SV40 (simian virus 40)
   5514..5984    +  CDS            TcR (fragment): tetracycline efflux protein; tet; confers resistance to tetracycline
   6028..6616    -  rep_origin     ori: high-copy-number ColE1/pMB1/pBR322/pUC origin of replication
   6787..7647    -  CDS            AmpR: β-lactamase; bla; confers resistance to ampicillin, carbenicillin, and related antibiotics
   7648..7752    -  promoter       AmpR promoter: bla
>Addgene plasmid #147674 | pAc5.1B-lambdaN-HA-DmPAN3-L676EG683EH739EK746ED748K_U | depositor full sequence | sequence record 290121 | Full Sequence
CTTCAAGGAATTAATTCTATATTCTAAAAACACAAATGATACTTCTAAAAAAAATCATGAATGGCATCAA
CTCTGAATCAAATCTTTGCAGATGCACCTACTTCTCATTTCCACTGTCACATCATTTTTCCAGATCTCGC
TGCCTGTTATGTGGCCCACAAACCAAGACACGTTTTATGGCCATTAAAGCTGGCTGATCGTCGCCAAACA
CCAAATACATATCAATATGTACATTCGAGAAAGAAGCGATCAAAGAAGCGTCTTCGGGCGAGTAGGAGAA
TGCGGAGGAGAAGGAGAACGAGCTGATCTAGTATCTCTCCACAATCCAATGCCAACTGACCAACTGGCCA
TATTCGGAGCAATTTGAAGCCAATTTCCATCGCCTGGCGATCGCTCCATTCTTGGCTATATGTTTTTCAC
CGTTCCCGGGGCCATTTTCAAAGACTCGTCGGTAAGATAAGATTGTGTCACTCGCTGTCTCTCTTCATTT
GTCGAAGAATGCTGAGGAATTTCGCGATGACGTCGGCGAGTATTTTGAAGAATGAGAATAATTTGTATTT
ATACGAAAATCAGTTAGTGGAATTTTCTACAAAAACATGTTATCTATAGATAATTTTGTTGCAAAATATG
TTGACTATGACAAAGATTGTATGTATATACCTTTAATGTATTCTCATTTTCTTATGTATTTATAATGGCA
ATGATGATACTGATGATATTTTAAGATGATGCCAGACCACAGGCTGATTTCTGCGTCTTTTGCCGAACGC
AGTGCATGTGCGGTTGTTGTTTTTTGGAATAGTTTCAATTTTCGGACTGTCCGCTTTGATTTCAGTTTCT
TGGCTTATTCAAAAAGCAAAGTAAAGCCAAAAAAGCGAGATGGCAATACCAAATGCGGCAAAACGGTAGT
GGAAGGAAAGGGGTGCGGGGCAGCGGAAGGAAGGGTGGGGCGGGGCGTGGCGGGGTCTGTGGCTGGGCGC
GACGTCACCGACGTTGGAGCCACTCCTTTGACCATGTGTGCGTGTGTGTATTATTCGTGTCTCGCCACTC
GCCGGTTGTTTTTTTCTTTTTATCTCGCTCTCTCTAGCGCCATCTCGTACGCATGCTCAACGCACCGCAT
GTTGCCGTGTCCTTTATGCGTCATTTTGGCTCGAAATAGGCAATTATTTAAACAAAGATTAGTCAACGAA
AACGCTAAAATAAATAAGTCTACAATATGGTTACTTATTGCCATGTGTGTGCAGCCAACGATAGCAACAA
AAGCAACAACACAGTGGCTTTCCCTCTTTCACTTTTTGTTTGCAAGCGCGTGCGAGCAAGACGGCACGAC
CGGCAAACGCAATTACGCTGACAAAGAGCAGACGAAGTTTTGGCCGAAAAACATCAAGGCGCCTGATACG
AATGCATTTGCAATAACAATTGCGATATTTAATATTGTTTATGAAGCTGTTTGACTTCAAAACACACAAA
AAAAAAAATAAAACAAATTATTTGAAAGAGAATTAGGAATCGGACAGCTTATCGTTACGGGCTAACAGCA
CACCGAGACGAAATAGCTTACCTGACGTCACAGCCTCTGGAAGAACTGCCGCCAAGCAGAGAGAGAGAGA
AAAAGAGGGAGAGCAGCTTAGACCGCATGTGCTTGTGTGTGAGGCGTCTCTCTCTTCGTCTCCTGTTTGC
GCAAACGCATAGACTGCACTGAGAAAATCGATTACCTATTTTTTATGAATGAATATTTGCACTATTACTA
TTCAAAACTATTAAGATAGCAATCACATTCAATAGCCAAATACTATACCACCTGAGCGATGCAACGAAAT
GATCAATTTGAGCAAAAATGCTGCATATTTAGGACGGCATCATTATAGAAATGCTTCTTGCTGTGTACTT
TTCTCTCGTCTGGCAGCTGTTTCGCCGTTATTGTTAAAACCGGCTTAAGTTAGGTGTGTTTTCTACGACT
AGTGATGCCCCTACTAGAAGATGTGTGTTGCACAAATGTCCCTGAATAACCAATTTGAAGTGCAGATAGC
AGTAAACGTAAGCTAATATGAATATTATTTAACTGTAATGTTTTAATATCGCTGGACATTACTAATAAAC
CCACTATAAACACATGTACATATGTATGTTTTGGCATACAATGAGTAGTTGGGGAAAAAATGTGTAAAAG
CACCGTGACCATCACAGCATAAAGATAACCAGCTGAAGTATCGAATATGAGTAACCCCCAAATTGAATCA
CATGCCGCAACTGATAGGACCCATGGAAGTACACTCTTCATGGCGATATACAAGACACACACAAGCACGA
ACACCCAGTTGCGGAGGAAATTCTCCGTAAATGAAAACCCAATCGGCGAACAATTCATACCCATATATGG
TAAAAGTTTTGAACGCGACTTGAGAGCGGAGAGCATTGCGGCTGATAAGGTTTTAGCGCTAAGCGGGCTT
TATAAAACGGGCTGCGGGACCAGTTTTCATATCACTACCGTTTGAGTTCTTGTGCTGTGTGGATACTCCT
CCCGACACAAAGCCGCTCCATCAGCCAGCAGTCGTCTAATCCAGAGACCCCGGATCGGGGTACCAACATG
GACGCACAAACACGACGACGTGAGCGTCGCGCTGAGAAACAAGCTCAATGGAAAGCTGCAAACGGTGGAT
CTCCTCCACATATGGCTTACCCATACGATGTTCCAGATTACGCTCCTCCAAGCTTGAATTCTATGTGCTC
GACTTATGGACTCTTATCTTTTGAGTTTTCAGATACGGCTGCTATGGATCCAATTTTCTTCTCGCCAACG
AATGGAATACCGTCAGAGAGTAAACTCGCCACTTATATGAATCGACAGAATGTCGCCACACCGAGCGGTT
ATGGGCTGAATAACGGGTTCTCACTACTTAATTTGGATTCGCCCCTAAATAAAAAGTCCCAGGTCACGCC
GCAGTCGCCCGAGTTCATTCCAACGCGCCTTGGCTCGACGCCCAACTTCTATGCACCATATCACAACGCG
CCCATGCAATTAAGTAATGGGCTCAATGGCGTCAATGGGTTAACAGCCGCCGCAGCAGCAGCAGCAGCAG
CCGCCGCCGCCGCCGCAGCAGCAGTTCCCTCCTCCACGTCATCGGCGTCCTCCGCCTCGGTGACCATCAG
CAAAACGGCCAACGGTGGCGCCTCCATGCTCGCCCTGCAAAAGACCGCATCCATCGCCTCTGTAACCATC
GCACAACAGCAGCCACAGCATCCACAGAAACAGCAACAGCATCCGCCGTCGGTGGGCGGAGGAGCTGTGT
CCGCCGCCTCCGCCCCCATTGCCATTAGTGGCGCTCCACCGAATCCCGCCGCAGCTCCGTTCGTCAGCAG
CATGTCCGCTCAGACGCCGCTCAAGGGGAGGGGCGCCATGATGCGCCAGGAATCACCAACGGCAGCCATG
ATTTCGGGCGCAGGGCCAGGTGAGAAGTCGCCACCGCACGGGATGACGCCGCACGGAGCATCGCCCATAC
CATCAGCGCTGCCCACCAGCGTGCACCAGGAGAACGTAGGCGGCACCATATACTTCTATCCGACTGCCAA
CGCACAGAACAGCCAGCCCGTCGTCAATTCCATGGTGGTGGATGGAACGCATCCGGCTCTCCATGGCGTG
AGTGCTGTGGCGCCGATGAGTGCGGGCGTTCCGGCGGCCATGATGTACACGGGGCATGTGTATCCGGGAC
CGTCCTCCAACGTGGTCACCATGCAGCCAAAGACGCTGCTGGAGTCGGCCTTCTTTATGCCCGACGAGAT
GCGCGCCGAAGTCCTCGCCCGCAACGAGATCTCTAACCTGATCATGGACGCAGCGGAGGCTGCGCAGCAC
GCTCTACCGCTGGAGGTGGAGAACTACCATGCCCTGTATCCACTGGAACCGCCGGCGCAGCCGTTGCACG
CCAAGCTCACGTTCCCCGCCACCACTTATAGGGCCACGCACAACACGACGGGCTACAAGTACTGCCTGCG
AAGAATACATGGTTTCCGCCTGCAGTCGACCAAGTGCATGACGCTGGTGGAGATGTGGAAGAAGCTGCAG
CACACGAATGTGGTACAACTGCGTGAGGTGTTCACGACGAAAGCATTTGGTGATAACTCTTTAGTATTAG
TGTACGACTATCATCCCGGCTCACAAACATTACTGGCCAAATACTTCACTCCGGCGCCAGAGACCAACGG
GTACACTGATCCATTCCAAGGCGAGGCCCGCCCCTTCAGTCATAAGAGTAACATGCAGCGAACGAGCAAT
GGACCGCTGCTACCGGAGGCCACCATCTGGTCGATCATCATGCAGCTGACCGCCGGCTTAAAAGCCATCC
ACCATGCCGGTCTTGCCTGCAAGGTTCTGGATCCCACAAAGATTATAGTGACGGGCAAGCGTGTACGGTT
TAGCTCATGCTGCATTTCGGATATAACGCAATTCGATCCGAATGCATCCAATCCCTTGGCGCTGGTTAAT
ATGCATCAGCAGGACGATCTGACCGCTTTGGGTCGCTTAGTATTAGCTTTGGCCTGCCGCTGTCTTCAAT
CCGTGCAACGCGACAATGTCCAGTCCAGCATCGATATGGTCACGCGAAACTACTCCACCGATCTGCGAAA
CTTTATTGTTTACCTCTTCACCACCAATAATCGTCGCTCCGTGACCGACCTGATGCCGATGATTGGTGCC
CGCTTCTATACGCAACTGGATGCACTGCAGAGCAAAATTGATATGCAGGAGGACGAGGAAGCCAAGGAGA
TGGAGAACGAGCGGTTATATCGCATTTTGGTCAAACTTAATAGCATCAACGAGCGACCCGACTTTAATCT
GGACTGCACTTGGTCTGAGACTGGTGATAGATACATGTTGAAATTATTCCGTGATTATTTGTTCCATTCC
GTCACTGAGGATGGCCGGCCCTGGCTAGATCACGCAGAAATTGTACAATGCCTCAACGAGCTGAAGGCTG
GCTCCATAGAGCGCGTGCAACTGATGTCCCGCGACGAGCAATCGGTACTCATCGTCTCCTATGCTGAACT
CAAGAATTGTCTGGAGAACGCCTTCTCCGAACTGATGTCAAGTGCGGCCAACTGAGCGGCCGCTCGAGTC
TAGAGGGCCCGCGGTTCGAAGGTAAGCCTATCCCTAACCCTCTCCTCGGTCTCGATTCTACGCGTACCGG
TCATCATCACCATCACCATTGAGTTTAAACCCGCTGATCAGCCTCGACTGTGCCTTCTAAGGCCTGAGCT
CGCTGATCAGCCTCGATCGAGGATCCAGACATGATAAGATACATTGATGAGTTTGGACAAACCACAACTA
GAATGCAGTGAAAAAAATGCTTTATTTGTGAAATTTGTGATGCTATTGCTTTATTTGTAACCATTATAAG
CTGCAATAAACAAGTTAACAACAACAATTGCATTCATTTTATGTTTCAGGTTCAGGGGGAGGTGTGGGAG
GTTTTTTAAAGCAAGTAAAACCTCTACAAATGTGGTATGGCTGATTATGATCAGTCGACCGATGCCCTTG
AGAGCCTTCAACCCAGTCAGCTCCTTCCGGTGGGCGCGGGGCATGACTATCGTCGCCGCACTTATGACTG
TCTTCTTTATCATGCAACTCGTAGGACAGGTGCCGGCAGCGCTCTGGGTCATTTTCGGCGAGGACCGCTT
TCGCTGGAGCGCGACGATGATCGGCCTGTCGCTTGCGGTATTCGGAATCTTGCACGCCCTCGCTCAAGCC
TTCGTCACTGGTCCCGCCACCAAACGTTTCGGCGAGAAGCAGGCCATTATCGCCGGCATGGCGGCCGACG
CGCTGGGCTACGTCTTGCTGGCGTTCGCGACGCGAGGCTGGATGGCCTTCCCCATTATGATTCTTCTCGC
TTCCGGCGGCATCGGGATGCCCGCGTTGCAGGCCATGCTGTCCAGGCAGGTAGATGACGACCATCAGGGA
CAGCTTCAAGGATCGCTCGCGGCTCTTACCAGCCAGCAAAAGGCCAGGAACCGTAAAAAGGCCGCGTTGC
TGGCGTTTTTCCATAGGCTCCGCCCCCCTGACGAGCATCACAAAAATCGACGCTCAAGTCAGAGGTGGCG
AAACCCGACAGGACTATAAAGATACCAGGCGTTTCCCCCTGGAAGCTCCCTCGTGCGCTCTCCTGTTCCG
ACCCTGCCGCTTACCGGATACCTGTCCGCCTTTCTCCCTTCGGGAAGCGTGGCGCTTTCTCAATGCTCAC
GCTGTAGGTATCTCAGTTCGGTGTAGGTCGTTCGCTCCAAGCTGGGCTGTGTGCACGAACCCCCCGTTCA
GCCCGACCGCTGCGCCTTATCCGGTAACTATCGTCTTGAGTCCAACCCGGTAAGACACGACTTATCGCCA
CTGGCAGCAGCCACTGGTAACAGGATTAGCAGAGCGAGGTATGTAGGCGGTGCTACAGAGTTCTTGAAGT
GGTGGCCTAACTACGGCTACACTAGAAGGACAGTATTTGGTATCTGCGCTCTGCTGAAGCCAGTTACCTT
CGGAAAAAGAGTTGGTAGCTCTTGATCCGGCAAACAAACCACCGCTGGTAGCGGTGGTTTTTTTGTTTGC
AAGCAGCAGATTACGCGCAGAAAAAAAGGATCTCAAGAAGATCCTTTGATCTTTTCTACGGGGTCTGACG
CTCAGTGGAACGAAAACTCACGTTAAGGGATTTTGGTCATGAGATTATCAAAAAGGATCTTCACCTAGAT
CCTTTTAAATTAAAAATGAAGTTTTAAATCAATCTAAAGTATATATGAGTAAACTTGGTCTGACAGTTAC
CAATGCTTAATCAGTGAGGCACCTATCTCAGCGATCTGTCTATTTCGTTCATCCATAGTTGCCTGACTCC
CCGTCGTGTAGATAACTACGATACGGGAGGGCTTACCATCTGGCCCCAGTGCTGCAATGATACCGCGAGA
CCCACGCTCACCGGCTCCAGATTTATCAGCAATAAACCAGCCAGCCGGAAGGGCCGAGCGCAGAAGTGGT
CCTGCAACTTTATCCGCCTCCATCCAGTCTATTAATTGTTGCCGGGAAGCTAGAGTAAGTAGTTCGCCAG
TTAATAGTTTGCGCAACGTTGTTGCCATTGCTGCAGGCATCGTGGTGTCACGCTCGTCGTTTGGTATGGC
TTCATTCAGCTCCGGTTCCCAACGATCAAGGCGAGTTACATGATCCCCCATGTTGTGCAAAAAAGCGGTT
AGCTCCTTCGGTCCTCCGATCGTTGTCAGAAGTAAGTTGGCCGCAGTGTTATCACTCATGGTTATGGCAG
CACTGCATAATTCTCTTACTGTCATGCCATCCGTAAGATGCTTTTCTGTGACTGGTGAGTACTCAACCAA
GTCATTCTGAGAATAGTGTATGCGGCGACCGAGTTGCTCTTGCCCGGCGTCAACACGGGATAATACCGCG
CCACATAGCAGAACTTTAAAAGTGCTCATCATTGGAAAACGTTCTTCGGGGCGAAAACTCTCAAGGATCT
TACCGCTGTTGAGATCCAGTTCGATGTAACCCACTCGTGCACCCAACTGATCTTCAGCATCTTTTACTTT
CACCAGCGTTTCTGGGTGAGCAAAAACAGGAAGGCAAAATGCCGCAAAAAAGGGAATAAGGGCGACACGG
AAATGTTGAATACTCATACTCTTCCTTTTTCAATATTATTGAAGCATTTATCAGGGTTATTGTCTCATGA
GCGGATACATATTTGAATGTATTTAGAAAAATAAACAAATAGGGGTTCCGCGCACATTTCCCCGAAAAGT
GCCACCTGACGTCTAAGAAACCATTATTATCATGACATTAACCTATAAAAATAGGCGTATCACGAGGCCC
TTTCGT
